>Addgene plasmid #34910 | paavCAG-pre-mGRASP-mCerulean | addgene full sequence | sequence record 461077 | Addgene NGS Result
TTGAGATCCTTTTTTTCTGCGCGTAATCTGCTGCTTGCAAACAAAAAAACCACCGCTACCAGCGGTGGTT
TGTTTGCCGGATCAAGAGCTACCAACTCTTTTTCCGAAGGTAACTGGCTTCAGCAGAGCGCAGATACCAA
ATACTGTTCTTCTAGTGTAGCCGTAGTTAGGCCACCACTTCAAGAACTCTGTAGCACCGCCTACATACCT
CGCTCTGCTAATCCTGTTACCAGTGGCTGCTGCCAGTGGCGATAAGTCGTGTCTTACCGGGTTGGACTCA
AGACGATAGTTACCGGATAAGGCGCAGCGGTCGGGCTGAACGGGGGGTTCGTGCACACAGCCCAGCTTGG
AGCGAACGACCTACACCGAACTGAGATACCTACAGCGTGAGCTATGAGAAAGCGCCACGCTTCCCGAAGG
GAGAAAGGCGGACAGGTATCCGGTAAGCGGCAGGGTCGGAACAGGAGAGCGCACGAGGGAGCTTCCAGGG
GGAAACGCCTGGTATCTTTATAGTCCTGTCGGGTTTCGCCACCTCTGACTTGAGCGTCGATTTTTGTGAT
GCTCGTCAGGGGGGCGGAGCCTATGGAAAAACGCCAGCAACGCGGCCTTTTTACGGTTCCTGGCCTTTTG
CTGGCCTTTTGCTCACATGTTCTTTCCTGCGTTATCCCCTGATTCTGTGGATAACCGTATTACCGCCTTT
GAGTGAGCTGATACCGCTCGCCGCAGCCGAACGACCGAGCGCAGCGAGTCAGTGAGCGAGGAAGCGGAAG
AGCGCCCAATACGCAAACCGCCTCTCCCCGCGCGTTGGCCGATTCATTAATGCAGCTGCGCGCTCGCTCG
CTCACTGAGGCCGCCCGGGCAAAGCCCGGGCGGCCTCAGTGAGCGAGCGAGCGCGCAGAGAGGGAGTGGC
CAACTCCATCACTAGGGGTTCCTTGTAGTTAATGATTAACCCGCCATGCTACTTATCTACGTAGCCATGC
TCTAGGAAGATCCTTATCGATTTTACCACATTTGTAGAGGTTTTACTTGCTTTAAAAAACCTCCCACATC
TCCCCCTGAACCTGAAACATAAAATGAATGCAATTGTTGTTGTTAACTTGTTTATTGCAGCTTATAATGG
TTACAAATAAAGCAATAGCATCACAAATTTCACAAATAAAGCATTTTTTTCACTGCATTCTAGTTGTGGT
TTGTCCAAACTCATCAATGTATCTTATCATGTCTGCTCGAAGCGGCCGCCCGGGTCGACGGTATCGATGC
GGGGAGGCGGCCCAAAGGGAGATCCGACTCGTCTGAGGGCGAAGGCGAAGACGCGGAAGAGGCCGCAGAG
CCGGCAGCAGGCCGCGGGAAGGAAGGTCCGCTGGATTGAGGGCCGAAGGGACGTAGCAGAAGGACGTCCC
GCGCAGAATCCAGGTGGCAACACAGGCGAGCAGCCAAGGAAAGGACGATGATTTCCCCGACAACACCACG
GAATTGTCAGTGCCCAACAGCCGAGCCCCTGTCCAGCAGCGGGCAAGGCAGGCGGCGATGAGTTCCGCCG
TGGCAATAGGGAGGGGGAAAGCGAAAGTCCCGGAAAGGAGCTGACAGGTGGTGGCAATGCCCCAACCAGT
GGGGGTTGCGTCAGCAAACACAGTGCACACCACGCCACGTTGCCTGACAACGGGCCACAACTCCTCATAA
AGAGACAGCAACCAGGATTTATACAAGGAGGAGAAAATGAAAGCCATACGGGAAGCAATAGCATGATACA
AAGGCATTAAAGCAGCGTATCCACATAGCGTAAAAGGAGCAACATAGTTAAGAATACCAGTCAATCTTTC
ACAAATTTTGTAATCCAGAGGTTGATTATCGATAAGCTTGATGTCAAACTCTCACTTGTACAGCTCATCC
ATACCCAGGGTTATGCCGGCAGCTGTGACAAACTCCAGCAGTACCATATGATCTCTCTTTTCGTTGGGGT
CCTTGCTCAGCTTGCTCTGTGTACTAAGGTAGTGATTGTCGGGCAACAGCACAGGTCCATCACCGATGGG
AGTATTCTGTTGGTAATGGTCAGCCAGCTGAACGCTTCCATCCTCTATGTTGTGCCGGATTTTGAAATTG
GCCTTTATGCCATTTTTCTGCTTGTCGGCGGTTATGTAAACATTATCAGATATGGCGTTGTATTCCAGCT
TGTGGCCGAGAATGTTCCCATCTTCTTTGAAGTCGATTCCCTTGAGTTCAATCCTGTTCACCAAGGTGTC
ACCTTCGAATTTCACCTCCGCCCTTGTCTTGTAGTTACCATCGTCCTTGAAAAATATCGTCCTTTCCTGA
ACATACCCCTCGGGCATAGCGGACTTGAAGAAGTCGTGCTGCTTCATGTGGTCAGGGTACCGGGCGAAGC
ACTGTACACCCCATGTGAGGGTGGTGACGAGTGTGGGCCAAGGCACGGGGAGCTTCCCTGTTGTACAGAT
GAACTTCAGCGTCAGTTTGCCGTAGGTGGCATCCCCTTCTCCCTCGCCGCTTACGGAGAACTTGTGCCCA
TTTACATCTCCGTCGAGCTCCACCAGGATAGGCACGACCCCTGTAAACAACTCTTCGCCCTTGCTCACCA
TAGATCTTACGTAGTACTCTTTATCCTTGTTTTTCTTGTTTTTGTTTGCTGATTTGGCGCTGGAGGGCTG
TTTCTCTTTAACCACGGCGCCATTACTCTGAGCGCTGTTACTGATATAGTTCCTAGATTCGTCAACGTGG
TAAGATCCCTCATCCCTGTTGCGATACTTGTAGCGTACGCAGAAGAAGATGCCCAGGCCGATAAACAGAA
GCAGGCCGGCGACTCCCCCGAGTACGATCAGGGCCATCGGCTGTACTGGTGTTGACCAAGTAGGAAGCAC
CTTGATGTTGCTCTCCAGCAGCACCTGTCCAGAGTCGCTAAGAAGACACTGCCACATCCCTGCCTCCGGG
TTAAGGACCCACACAGCCTTCTCTCTTTTACTGACTTTAGCCTCCTTATTCTCCAGCTTCAGAGACAGCA
TCAGTTTAGGTGAGGTGGGACCCCACACTTCGCAGGTCAGGTTCTTCTGCAGCTGTGTTGCCCTCATCAC
CACGAGGTTGACCTCCTGATGCAACTTTCCGGTCTTAGCCTCCAAGGCGAGGGTGAGGTTCCCGGAGCCA
GCATACTGGGGCAGGGCTTGGGGGAGTGTCAAGTGCAAAGGCAACTTCTTGCCCATCTGCAGCTTAGGGT
CCTGTGTGACTCTCTTCACGCTCACTTCTTTGTTTTTCAGATCAAAAGTGATCCAACTCTTGCTGGAGGA
GGCTCTTTCGGCCTGCCACCACAACTCTCCTGATCCTGTGAGCTTCTCGACTGTGAAGGCCAATGGGAAA
CTGAACTCCACCTGTTCCCCCTCCTTCTTATAAACAATAGAGCTAGCTTTCTGAAAGTCGACGCTACCAC
CGCCGCCAGATCCGCCACCGCCTGTGATGCCAGCAGCGTTCACATATTCGTGCAGCACCATGTGGTCGCG
GGAAGCGGTGACTTCTCCTGTCTTCCAATCTGAAGCGGGAAGAGCGAAGGGGAGAAGTGCAGCAAGCAAC
AAAAGACTAGTAGAAGGTGGCATGGATCCAATTCTTTGCCAAAATGATGAGACAGCACAATAACCAGCAC
GTTGCCCAGGAGCTGTAGGAAAAAGAAGAAGGCATGAACATGGTTAGCAGAGGCTCTAGAGCCGCCGGTC
ACACGCCAGAAGCCGAACCCCGCCCTGCCCCGTCCCCCCCGAAGGCAGCCGTCCCCCCGCGGACAGCCCC
GAGCCGCTCCCCCCGCACAAAGGGCCCTCCCGGAGCCCCTCAAGGCTTTCACGCAGCCACAGAAAAGAAA
CAAGCCGTCATTAAACCAAGCGCTAATTACAGCCCGGAGGAGAAGGGCCGTCCCGCCCGCTCACCTGTGG
GAGTAACGCGGTCAGTCAGAGCCGGGGCGGGCGGCGCGAGGCGGCGGCGGAGCGGGGCACGGGGCGAAGG
CAGCGCGCAGCGACTCCCGCCCGCCGCGCGCTTCGCTTTTTATAGGGCCGCCGCCGCCGCCGCCTCGCCA
TAAAAGGAAACTTTCGGAGCGCGCCGCTCTGATTGGCTGCCGCCGCACCTCTCCGCCTCGCCCCGCCCCG
CCCCTCGCCCCGCCCCGCCCCGCCTGGCGCGCGCCCCCCCCCCCCCCCCGCCCCCATCGCTGCACAAAAT
AATTAAAAAATAAATAAATACAAAATTGGGGGTGGGGAGGGGGGGGAGATGGGGAGAGTGAAGCAGAACG
TGGGGCTCACCTCGACCATGGTAATAGCGATGACTAATACGTAGATGTACTGCCAAGTAGGAAAGTCCCA
TAAGGTCATGTACTGGGCATAATGCCAGGCGGGCCATTTACCGTCATTGACGTCAATAGGGGGCGTACTT
GGCATATGATACACTTGATGTACTGCCAAGTGGGCAGTTTACCGTAAATACTCCACCCATTGACGTCAAT
GGAAAGTCCCTATTGGCGTTACTATGGGAACATACGTCATTATTGACGTCAATGGTACGATCTTCCTAGA
GCATGGCTACGTAGATAAGTAGCATGGCGGGTTAATCATTAACTACAAGGAACCCCTAGTGATGGAGTTG
GCCACTCCCTCTCTGCGCGCTCGCTCGCTCACTGAGGCCGGGCGACCAAAGGTCGCCCGACGCCCGGGCT
TTGCCCGGGCGGCCTCAGTGAGCGAGCGAGCGCGCAGCTGGCGTAATAGCGAAGAGGCCCGCACCGATCG
CCCTTCCCAACAGTTGCGCAGCCTGAATGGCGAATGGG
[124 nt withheld, positions 4799-4922]
C
[91 nt withheld, positions 4924-5014]
A
[49 nt withheld, positions 5016-5064]
CCTTTGACGTTGGAGTCCACGTTCTTT
[37 nt withheld, positions 5092-5128]
ACCCTATCTCGGTCTATTCTTTTGATTTATAAGGGATTTTGCCGATTTCGGCCTATTGGTTAAAAAATGA
GCTGATTTAACAAAAATTTAACGCGAATTTTAACAAAATATTAACGCTTACAATTTAGGTGGCACTTTTC
GGGGAAATGTGCGCGGAACCCCTATTTGTTTATTTTTCTAAATACATTCAAATATGTATCCGCTCATGAG
ACAATAACCCTGATAAATGCTTCAATAATATTGAAAAAGGAAGAGTATGAGTATTCAACATTTCCGTGTC
GCCCTTATTCCCTTTTTTGCGGCATTTTGCCTTCCTGTTTTTGCTCACCCAGAAACGCTGGTGAAAGTAA
AAGATGCTGAAGATCAGTTGGGTGCACGAGTGGGTTACATCGAACTGGATCTCAACAGCGGTAAGATCCT
TGAGAGTTTTCGCCCCGAAGAACGTTTTCCAATGATGAGCACTTTTAAAGTTCTGCTATGTGGCGCGGTA
TTATCCCGTATTGACGCCGGGCAAGAGCAACTCGGTCGCCGCATACACTATTCTCAGAATGACTTGGTTG
AGTACTCACCAGTCACAGAAAAGCATCTTACGGATGGCATGACAGTAAGAGAATTATGCAGTGCTGCCAT
AACCATGAGTGATAACACTGCGGCCAACTTACTTCTGACAACGATCGGAGGACCGAAGGAGCTAACCGCT
TTTTTGCACAACATGGGGGATCATGTAACTCGCCTTGATCGTTGGGAACCGGAGCTGAATGAAGCCATAC
CAAACGACGAGCGTGACACCACGATGCCTGTAGCAATGGCAACAACGTTGCGCAAACTATTAACTGGCGA
ACTACTTACTCTAGCTTCCCGGCAACAATTAATAGACTGGATGGAGGCGGATAAAGTTGCAGGACCACTT
CTGCGCTCGGCCCTTCCGGCTGGCTGGTTTATTGCTGATAAATCTGGAGCCGGTGAGCGTGGGTCTCGCG
GTATCATTGCAGCACTGGGGCCAGATGGTAAGCCCTCCCGTATCGTAGTTATCTACACGACGGGGAGTCA
GGCAACTATGGATGAACGAAATAGACAGATCGCTGAGATAGGTGCCTCACTGATTAAGCATTGGTAACTG
TCAGACCAAGTTTACTCATATATACTTTAGATTGATTTAAAACTTCATTTTTAATTTAAAAGGATCTAGG
TGAAGATCCTTTTTGATAATCTCATGACCAAAATCCCTTAACGTGAGTTTTCGTTCCACTGAGCGTCAGA
CCCCGTAGAAAAGATCAAAGGATCTTC
Features (pLannotate 1.2.2; 21 found; start..end, strand, type, name):
      1..589     +  rep_origin     ori: high-copy-number ColE1/pMB1/pBR322/pUC origin of replication
    772..828     +  CDS            lacI (fragment): lac repressor; lacI; The lac repressor binds to the lac operator to inhibit transcription in E. coli. This inhibition can be relieved by adding lactose or isopropyl-β-D-thiogalactopyranoside (IPTG).
    826..853     +  repeat_region  AAV2 ITR (fragment): inverted terminal repeat of adeno-associated virus serotype 2 inverted
    871..933     -  repeat_region  AAV2 ITR (fragment): inverted terminal repeat of adeno-associated virus serotype 2 inverted
   1004..1072    +  CDS            large T antigen (fragment): large T antigen from SV40 (simian virus 40)
   1095..1216    +  polyA_signal   SV40 poly(A) signal: SV40 polyadenylation signal
   1259..1847    -  misc_feature   WPRE: woodchuck hepatitis virus posttranscriptional regulatory element
   1875..2591    -  CDS            mCerulean: mCerulean is a basic (constitutively fluorescent) cyan fluorescent protein published in 2005, derived from Aequorea victoria. It is reported to be a very rapidly-maturing monomer.
   2598..2762    -  CDS            nrxn3b (fragment): NR3BB_DANRE - Experimental evidence at transcript level: Swiss-Prot protein existence level 2. Neuronal cell surface protein that may be involved in cell recognition and cell adhesion. From Danio rerio (Zebrafish) (Brachydanio rerio).
   2745..3416    -  CDS            CD4 (fragment): CD4_HUMAN - Experimental evidence at protein level: Swiss-Prot protein existence level 1. (Microbial infection) Primary receptor for human immunodeficiency virus-1 (HIV-1) (PubMed:2214026, PubMed:16331979, PubMed:9641677, PubMed:12089508). Down-regulated by HIV-1 Vpu (PubMed:17346169). Acts as a receptor for Human Herpes virus 7/HHV-7 (PubMed:7909607). From Homo sapiens (Human).
   3507..3593    -  CDS            pat-3 (fragment): PAT3_CAEEL - Experimental evidence at protein level: Swiss-Prot protein existence level 1. Integrin alpha ina-1/beta pat-3 is a receptor for laminin. Integrin alpha pat-2/beta pat-3 recognizes the sequence R-G-D in its ligands (Probable). Plays a role in cell migration, morphogenesis and probably in cell-cell interactions (PubMed:19023419, PubMed:17326220, PubMed:23283987). During gonad morphogenesis, involved in distal tip cell (DTC)-mediated guidance of gonad elongation, in maintaining their sharp tapering morphology and in their migration (PubMed:19023419). Component of an integrin containi
   3593..3655    -  CDS            HBB (fragment): HBB_LEPEU - Experimental evidence at protein level: Swiss-Prot protein existence level 1. Involved in oxygen transport from the lung to the various peripheral tissues. From Lepus europaeus (European hare).
   3653..3783    -  intron         chimeric intron (fragment): chimera between introns from chicken β-actin and rabbit β-globin
   3872..4007    -  intron         hybrid intron (fragment): hybrid between chicken β-actin (CBA) and minute virus of mice (MMV) introns (Gray et al., 2011)
   4008..4285    -  promoter       chicken β-actin promoter: No description available
   4287..4535    -  enhancer       CMV enhancer (fragment): human cytomegalovirus immediate early enhancer
   4598..4730    +  repeat_region  AAV2 ITR (fragment): inverted terminal repeat of adeno-associated virus serotype 2 inverted
   4725..4794    +  CDS            lacZα (fragment): LacZα fragment of β-galactosidase; lacZ fragment
   4799..5227    +  rep_origin     f1 ori (sequence partly withheld): f1 bacteriophage origin of replication; arrow indicates direction of (+) strand synthesis
   5280..5384    +  promoter       AmpR promoter: bla
   5385..6245    +  CDS            AmpR: β-lactamase; bla; confers resistance to ampicillin, carbenicillin, and related antibiotics
