>Addgene plasmid #34910 | paavCAG-pre-mGRASP-mCerulean Sequencing Result | analyzer sequence | sequence record 123001
TCCCCGCGCGTTGGCCGATTCATTAATGCACTGCGCGCTCGCTCGCTCACTGAGGCCGCCCGGGCAAAGC
CCGGGCGTCGGGCGACCTTTGGTCGCCCGGCCTCAGTGAGCGAGCGAGCGCGCAGAGAGGGAGTGGCCAA
CTCCATCACTAGGGGTTCCTTGTAGTTAATGATTAACCCGCCATGCTACTTATCTACGTAGCCATGCTCT
AGGAAGATCGTACCATTGACGTCAATAATGACGTATGTTCCCATAGTAACGCCAATAGGGACTTTCCATT
GACGTCAATGGGTGGAGTATTTACGGTAAACTGCCCACTTGGCAGTACATCAAGTGTATCATATGCCAAG
TACGCCCCCTATTGACGTCAATGACGGTAAATGGCCCGCCTGGCATTATGCCCAGTACATGACCTTATGG
GACTTTCCTACTTGGCAGTACATCTACGTATTAGTCATCGCTATTACCATGGTCGAGGTGAGCCCCACGT
TCTGCTTCACTCTCCCCATCTCCCCCCCCTCCCCACCCCCAATTTTGTATTTATTTATTTTTTAATTATT
TTGTGCAGCGATGGGGGCGGGGGGGGGGGGGGGGCGCGCGCCAGGCGGGGCGGGGCGGGGCGAGGGGCGG
GGCGGGGCGAGGCGGAGAGGTGCGGCGGCAGCCAATCAGAGCGGCGCGCTCCGAAAGTTTCCTTTTATGG
CGAGGCGGCGGCGGCGGCGGCCCTATAAAAAGCGAAGCGCGCGGCGGGCGGGAGTCGCTGCGCGCTGCCT
TCGCCCCGTGCCCCGCTCCGCCGCCGCCTCGCGCCGCCCGCCCCGGCTCTGACTGACCGCGTTACTCCCA
CAGGTGAGCGGGCGGGACGGCCCTTCTCCTCCGGGCTGTAATTAGCGCTTGGTTTAATGACGGCTTGTTT
CTTTTCTGTGGCTGCGTGAAAGCCTTGAGGGGCTCCGGGAGGGCCCTTTGTGCGGGGGGAGCGGCTCGGG
GCTGTCCGCGGGGGGACGGCTGCCTTCGGGGGGGACGGGGCAGGGCGGGGTTCGGCTTCTGGCGTGTGAC
CGGCGGCTCTAGAGCCTCTGCTAACCATGTTCATGCCTTCTTCTTTTTCCTACAGCTCCTGGGCAACGTG
CTGGTTATTGTGCTGTCTCATCATTTTGGCAAAGAATTGGATCCATGCCACCTTCTACTAGTCTTTTGTT
GCTTGCTGCACTTCTCCCCTTCGCTCTTCCCGCTTCAGATTGGAAGACAGGAGAAGTCACCGCTTCCCGC
GACCACATGGTGCTGCACGAATATGTGAACGCTGCTGGCATCACAGGCGGTGGCGGATCTGGCGGCGGTG
GTAGCGTCGACTTTCAGAAAGCTAGCTCTATTGTTTATAAGAAGGAGGGGGAACAGGTGGAGTTCAGTTT
CCCATTGGCCTTCACAGTCGAGAAGCTCACAGGATCAGGAGAGTTGTGGTGGCAGGCCGAAAGAGCCTCC
TCCAGCAAGAGTTGGATCACTTTTGATCTGAAAAACAAAGAAGTGAGCGTGAAGAGAGTCACACAGGACC
CTAAGCTGCAGATGGGCAAGAAGTTGCCTTTGCACTTGACACTCCCCCAAGCCCTGCCCCAGTATGCTGG
CTCCGGGAACCTCACCCTCGCCTTGGAGGCTAAGACCGGAAAGTTGCATCAGGAGGTCAACCTCGTGGTG
ATGAGGGCAACACAGCTGCAGAAGAACCTGACCTGCGAAGTGTGGGGTCCCACCTCACCTAAACTGATGC
TGTCTCTGAAGCTGGAGAATAAGGAGGCTAAAGTCAGTAAAAGAGAGAAGGCTGTGTGGGTCCTTAACCC
GGAGGCAGGGATGTGGCAGTGTCTTCTTAGCGACTCTGGACAGGTGCTGCTGGAGAGCAACATCAAGGTG
CTTCCTACTTGGTCAACACCAGTACAGCCGATGGCCCTGATCGTACTCGGGGGAGTCGCCGGCCTGCTTC
TGTTTATCGGCCTGGGCATCTTCTTCTGCGTACGCTACAAGTATCGCAACAGGGATGAGGGATCTTACCA
CGTTGACGAATCTAGGAACTATATCAGTAACAGCGCTCAGAGTAATGGCGCCGTGGTTAAAGAGAAACAG
CCCTCCAGCGCCAAATCAGCAAACAAAAACAAGAAAAACAAGGATAAAGAGTACTACGTAAGATCTATGG
TGAGCAAGGGCGAAGAGTTGTTTACAGGGGTCGTGCCTATCCTGGTGGAGCTCGACGGAGATGTAAATGG
GCACAAGTTCTCCGTAAGCGGCGAGGGAGAAGGGGATGCCACCTACGGCAAACTGACGCTGAAGTTCATC
TGTACAACAGGGAAGCTCCCCGTGCCTTGGCCCACACTCGTCACCACCCTCACATGGGGTGTACAGTGCT
TCGCCCGGTACCCTGACCACATGAAGCAGCACGACTTCTTCAAGTCCGCTATGCCCGAGGGGTATGTTCA
GGAAAGGACGATATTTTTCAAGGACGATGGTAACTACAAGACAAGGGCGGAGGTGAAATTCGAAGGTGAC
ACCTTGGTGAACAGGATTGAACTCAAGGGAATCGACTTCAAAGAAGATGGGAACATTCTCGGCCACAAGC
TGGAATACAACGCCATATCTGATAATGTTTACATAACCGCCGACAAGCAGAAAAATGGCATAAAGGCCAA
TTTCAAAATCCGGCACAACATAGAGGATGGAAGCGTTCAGCTGGCTGACCATTACCAACAGAATACTCCC
ATCGGTGATGGACCTGTGCTGTTGCCCGACAATCACTACCTTAGTACACAGAGCAAGCTGAGCAAGGACC
CCAACGAAAAGAGAGATCATATGGTACTGCTGGAGTTTGTCACAGCTGCCGGCATAACCCTGGGTATGGA
TGAGCTGTACAAGTGAGAGTTTGACATCAAGCTTATCGATAATCAACCTCTGGATTACAAAATTTGTGAA
AGATTGACTGGTATTCTTAACTATGTTGCTCCTTTTACGCTATGTGGATACGCTGCTTTAATGCCTTTGT
ATCATGCTATTGCTTCCCGTATGGCTTTCATTTTCTCCTCCTTGTATAAATCCTGGTTGCTGTCTCTTTA
TGAGGAGTTGTGGCCCGTTGTCAGGCAACGTGGCGTGGTGTGCACTGTGTTTGCTGACGCAACCCCCACT
GGTTGGGGCATTGCCACCACCTGTCAGCTCCTTTCCGGGACTTTCGCTTTCCCCCTCCCTATTGCCACGG
CGGAACTCATCGCCGCCTGCCTTGCCCGCTGCTGGACAGGGGCTCGGCTGTTGGGCACTGACAATTCCGT
GGTGTTGTCGGGGAAATCATCGTCCTTTCCTTGGCTGCTCGCCTGTGTTGCCACCTGGATTCTGCGCGGG
ACGTCCTTCTGCTACGTCCCTTCGGCCCTCAATCCAGCGGACCTTCCTTCCCGCGGCCTGCTGCCGGCTC
TGCGGCCTCTTCCGCGTCTTCGCCTTCGCCCTCAGACGAGTCGGATCTCCCTTTGGGCCGCCTCCCCGCA
TCGATACCGTCGACCCGGGCGGCCGCTTCGAGCAGACATGATAAGATACATTGATGAGTTTGGACAAACC
ACAACTAGAATGCAGTGAAAAAAATGCTTTATTTGTGAAATTTGTGATGCTATTGCTTTATTTGTAACCA
TTATAAGCTGCAATAAACAAGTTAACAACAACAATTGCATTCATTTTATGTTTCAGGTTCAGGGGGAGAT
GTGGGAGGTTTTTTAAAGCAAGTAAAACCTCTACAAATGTGGTAAAATCGATAAGGATCTTCCTAGAGCA
TGGCTACGTAGATAAGTAGCATGGCGGGTTAATCATTAACTACAAGGAACCCCTAGTGATGGAGTTGGCC
ACTCCCTCTCTGCGCGCTCGCTCGCTCACTGAGGCCGCCCGGGCTTTGCCCGGGCGGCCTCAGTGAGCGA
GCGAGCGCGCAGCCTGGCGTAATAGCGAAGAGGCCCGCACCGATCGCCCTTCCCAACAGTTGCGCAGCCT
GAATGGCGAATGGG
[124 nt withheld, positions 4005-4128]
C
[91 nt withheld, positions 4130-4220]
A
[49 nt withheld, positions 4222-4270]
CCTTTGACGTTGGAGTCCACGTTCTTT
[37 nt withheld, positions 4298-4334]
ACCCTATCTCGGTCTATTCTTTTGATTTATAAGGGATTTTGCCGATTTCGGCCTATTGGTTAAAAAATGA
GCTGATTTAACAAAAATTTAACGCGAATTTTAACAAAATATTAACGCTTACAATTTAGGTGGCACTTTTC
GGGGAAATGTGCGCGGAACCCCTATTTGTTTATTTTTCTAAATACATTCAAATATGTATCCGCTCATGAG
ACAATAACCCTGATAAATGCTTCAATAATATTGAAAAAGGAAGAGTATGAGTATTCAACATTTCCGTGTC
GCCCTTATTCCCTTTTTTGCGGCATTTTGCCTTCCTGTTTTTGCTCACCCAGAAACGCTGGTGAAAGTAA
AAGATGCTGAAGATCAGTTGGGTGCACGAGTGGGTTACATCGAACTGGATCTCAACAGCGGTAAGATCCT
TGAGAGTTTTCGCCCCGAAGAACGTTTTCCAATGATGAGCACTTTTAAAGTTCTGCTATGTGGCGCGGTA
TTATCCCGTATTGACGCCGGGCAAGAGCAACTCGGTCGCCGCATACACTATTCTCAGAATGACTTGGTTG
AGTACTCACCAGTCACAGAAAAGCATCTTACGGATGGCATGACAGTAAGAGAATTATGCAGTGCTGCCAT
AACCATGAGTGATAACACTGCGGCCAACTTACTTCTGACAACGATCGGAGGACCGAAGGAGCTAACCGCT
TTTTTGCACAACATGGGGGATCATGTAACTCGCCTTGATCGTTGGGAACCGGAGCTGAATGAAGCCATAC
CAAACGACGAGCGTGACACCACGATGCCTGTAGCAATGGCAACAACGTTGCGCAAACTATTAACTGGCGA
ACTACTTACTCTAGCTTCCCGGCAACAATTAATAGACTGGATGGAGGCGGATAAAGTTGCAGGACCACTT
CTGCGCTCGGCCCTTCCGGCTGGCTGGTTTATTGCTGATAAATCTGGAGCCGGTGAGCGTGGGTCTCGCG
GTATCATTGCAGCACTGGGGCCAGATGGTAAGCCCTCCCGTATCGTAGTTATCTACACGACGGGGAGTCA
GGCAACTATGGATGAACGAAATAGACAGATCGCTGAGATAGGTGCCTCACTGATTAAGCATTGGTAACTG
TCAGACCAAGTTTACTCATATATACTTTAGATTGATTTAAAACTTCATTTTTAATTTAAAAGGATCTAGG
TGAAGATCCTTTTTGATAATCTCATGACCAAAATCCCTTAACGTGAGTTTTCGTTCCACTGAGCGTCAGA
CCCCGTAGAAAAGATCAAAGGATCTTCTTGAGATCCTTTTTTTCTGCGCGTAATCTGCTGCTTGCAAACA
AAAAAACCACCGCTACCAGCGGTGGTTTGTTTGCCGGATCAAGAGCTACCAACTCTTTTTCCGAAGGTAA
CTGGCTTCAGCAGAGCGCAGATACCAAATACTGTTCTTCTAGTGTAGCCGTAGTTAGGCCACCACTTCAA
GAACTCTGTAGCACCGCCTACATACCTCGCTCTGCTAATCCTGTTACCAGTGGCTGCTGCCAGTGGCGAT
AAGTCGTGTCTTACCGGGTTGGACTCAAGACGATAGTTACCGGATAAGGCGCAGCGGTCGGGCTGAACGG
GGGGTTCGTGCACACAGCCCAGCTTGGAGCGAACGACCTACACCGAACTGAGATACCTACAGCGTGAGCT
ATGAGAAAGCGCCACGCTTCCCGAAGGGAGAAAGGCGGACAGGTATCCGGTAAGCGGCAGGGTCGGAACA
GGAGAGCGCACGAGGGAGCTTCCAGGGGGAAACGCCTGGTATCTTTATAGTCCTGTCGGGTTTCGCCACC
TCTGACTTGAGCGTCGATTTTTGTGATGCTCGTCAGGGGGGCGGAGCCTATGGAAAAACGCCAGCAACGC
GGCCTTTTTACGGTTCCTGGCCTTTTGCTGGCCTTTTGCTCACATGTTCTTTCCTGCGTTATCCCCTGAT
TCTGTGGATAACCGTATTACCGCCTTTGAGTGAGCTGATACCGCTCGCCGCAGCCGAACGACCGAGCGCA
GCGAGTCAGTGAGCGAGGAAGCGGAAGAGCGCCCAATACGCAAACCGCCTC
Features (pLannotate 1.2.2; 21 found; start..end, strand, type, name):
     31..160     -  repeat_region  AAV2 ITR (fragment): inverted terminal repeat of adeno-associated virus serotype 2 inverted
    223..471     +  enhancer       CMV enhancer (fragment): human cytomegalovirus immediate early enhancer
    473..750     +  promoter       chicken β-actin promoter: No description available
    751..886     +  intron         hybrid intron (fragment): hybrid between chicken β-actin (CBA) and minute virus of mice (MMV) introns (Gray et al., 2011)
    975..1105    +  intron         chimeric intron (fragment): chimera between introns from chicken β-actin and rabbit β-globin
   1103..1165    +  CDS            HBB (fragment): HBB_LEPEU - Experimental evidence at protein level: Swiss-Prot protein existence level 1. Involved in oxygen transport from the lung to the various peripheral tissues. From Lepus europaeus (European hare).
   1165..1251    +  CDS            pat-3 (fragment): PAT3_CAEEL - Experimental evidence at protein level: Swiss-Prot protein existence level 1. Integrin alpha ina-1/beta pat-3 is a receptor for laminin. Integrin alpha pat-2/beta pat-3 recognizes the sequence R-G-D in its ligands (Probable). Plays a role in cell migration, morphogenesis and probably in cell-cell interactions (PubMed:19023419, PubMed:17326220, PubMed:23283987). During gonad morphogenesis, involved in distal tip cell (DTC)-mediated guidance of gonad elongation, in maintaining their sharp tapering morphology and in their migration (PubMed:19023419). Component of an integrin containi
   1342..2013    +  CDS            CD4 (fragment): CD4_HUMAN - Experimental evidence at protein level: Swiss-Prot protein existence level 1. (Microbial infection) Primary receptor for human immunodeficiency virus-1 (HIV-1) (PubMed:2214026, PubMed:16331979, PubMed:9641677, PubMed:12089508). Down-regulated by HIV-1 Vpu (PubMed:17346169). Acts as a receptor for Human Herpes virus 7/HHV-7 (PubMed:7909607). From Homo sapiens (Human).
   1996..2160    +  CDS            nrxn3b (fragment): NR3BB_DANRE - Experimental evidence at transcript level: Swiss-Prot protein existence level 2. Neuronal cell surface protein that may be involved in cell recognition and cell adhesion. From Danio rerio (Zebrafish) (Brachydanio rerio).
   2167..2883    +  CDS            mCerulean: mCerulean is a basic (constitutively fluorescent) cyan fluorescent protein published in 2005, derived from Aequorea victoria. It is reported to be a very rapidly-maturing monomer.
   2911..3499    +  misc_feature   WPRE: woodchuck hepatitis virus posttranscriptional regulatory element
   3542..3663    -  polyA_signal   SV40 poly(A) signal: SV40 polyadenylation signal
   3686..3754    -  CDS            large T antigen (fragment): large T antigen from SV40 (simian virus 40)
   3825..3887    +  repeat_region  AAV2 ITR (fragment): inverted terminal repeat of adeno-associated virus serotype 2 inverted
   3905..3932    -  repeat_region  AAV2 ITR (fragment): inverted terminal repeat of adeno-associated virus serotype 2 inverted
   3934..4000    +  CDS            lacZα (fragment): LacZα fragment of β-galactosidase; lacZ fragment
   4005..4433    +  rep_origin     f1 ori (sequence partly withheld): f1 bacteriophage origin of replication; arrow indicates direction of (+) strand synthesis
   4486..4590    +  promoter       AmpR promoter: bla
   4591..5451    +  CDS            AmpR: β-lactamase; bla; confers resistance to ampicillin, carbenicillin, and related antibiotics
   5622..6210    +  rep_origin     ori: high-copy-number ColE1/pMB1/pBR322/pUC origin of replication
   6393..30      +  CDS            lacI (fragment) (across the origin): lac repressor; lacI; The lac repressor binds to the lac operator to inhibit transcription in E. coli. This inhibition can be relieved by adding lactose or isopropyl-β-D-thiogalactopyranoside (IPTG).
