[The description below was written by a language model from this plasmid's Addgene catalogue record and pLannotate feature annotations shown in this document.]
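Description:
paavCAG-pre-mGRASP-mCerulean is an AAV transfer plasmid built on the paavCAG backbone. It carries the presynaptic half of the mGRASP (mammalian GFP reconstitution across synaptic partners) system for mapping synaptic connectivity by light microscopy. It is propagated in E. coli through a high-copy ColE1/pUC-type origin with ampicillin selection (AmpR under its own bla promoter), and it also contains an f1 phage origin. Both sequence records are 6,415 nt and show the same features in the same relative arrangement, differing only in start point and strand orientation. Short lacI, lacZα and SV40 large T antigen hits appear to be backbone or junction remnants rather than functional genes.

The expression cassette lies between AAV2 inverted terminal repeats, annotated only as fragments, which allow the intervening DNA to be packaged into AAV particles. Expression is driven by the CAG promoter, seen here as a CMV enhancer fragment, the chicken β-actin promoter and chimeric β-actin/β-globin intron sequence. The 1,722 bp pre-mGRASP insert, cloned between BamHI and HindIII, is listed as mouse, but the annotation shows it to be a chimeric open reading frame. It has a short N-terminal segment matching C. elegans pat-3, a large human CD4-derived portion, a neurexin-like C-terminal segment (best hit zebrafish nrxn3b) and an mCerulean fusion. The split-GFP fragment expected in a GRASP component is not annotated, although an unannotated gap lies between the pat-3 and CD4 matches. A WPRE and an SV40 polyadenylation signal follow the coding region to boost transcript stability and expression.

The mCerulean tag provides cyan labelling of cells expressing the construct. The plasmid is meant to be used with a complementary postsynaptic mGRASP component, so that a reconstituted fluorescent signal marks contacts between defined neuronal populations. The record also mentions a serotype 5 viral preparation.
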