Addgene plasmid #34910: paavCAG-pre-mGRASP-mCerulean
Purpose: pre
Depositing lab: Jinhyun Kim. Depositing organization: Korea Institute of Science and Technology. Publication: mGRASP enables mapping mammalian synaptic connectivity with light microscopy. Kim J, Zhao T, Petralia RS, Yu Y, Peng H, Myers E, Magee JC. Nat Methods. 2011 Dec 4;9(1):96-102. doi: 10.1038/nmeth.1784. PubMed 22138823.
Backbone
  Vector backbone: paavCAG
  Backbone size w/o insert (bp): 5000
  Vector type: AAV
Growth in bacteria
  Bacterial resistance: Ampicillin, 100 μg/mL
  Growth temperature: 37°C
  Growth strain: NEB Stable
  Copy number: High Copy
Gene/Insert
  Gene/Insert name: presynaptic mGRASP (alt name: pre-mGRASP)
  Species: M. musculus (mouse)
  Insert size (bp): 1722
  GenBank ID: JN898961
  Promoter: CAG
  Cloning method: Restriction Enzyme; 5′ cloning site BamHI (not destroyed); 3′ cloning site HindIII (not destroyed)
  Sequencing primers: 5′ gcggctctagagcctctgcta; 3′ ttaaagcagcgtatccacat
Terms and licenses: Academic/Nonprofit Terms; Industry Terms: Not Available to Industry
How to cite: paavCAG-pre-mGRASP-mCerulean was a gift from Jinhyun Kim (Addgene plasmid # 34910 ; http://n2t.net/addgene:34910 ; RRID:Addgene_34910) For viral preps, please replace (Addgene plasmid # 34910) in the above sentence with: (Addgene viral prep # 34910-AAV5)
