>Addgene plasmid #34910 | paavCAG-pre-mGRASP-mCerulean | addgene partial sequence | sequence record 74317 | pCAG-F 5'-GCAACGTGCTGGTTATTGTG-3'
ATGCCACCTTCTACTAGTCTTTTGTTGCTTGCTGCACTTCTCCCCTTCGCTCTTCCCGCTTCAGATTGGA
AGACAGGAGAAGTCACCGCTTCCCGCGACCACATGGTGCTGCACGAATATGTGAACGCTGCTGGCATCAC
AGGCGGTGGCGGATCTGGCGGCGGTGGTAGCGTCGACTTTCAGAAAGCTAGCTCTATTGTTTATAAGAAG
GAGGGGGAACAGGTGGAGTTCAGTTTCCCATTGGCCTTCACAGTCGAGAAGCTCACAGGATCAGGAGAGT
TGTGGTGGCAGGCCGAAAGAGCCTCCTCCAGCAAGAGTTGGATCACTTTTGATCTGAAAAACAAAGAAGT
GAGCGTGAAGAGAGTCACACAGGACCCTAAGCTGCAGATGGGCAAGAAGTTGCCTTTGCACTTGACACTC
CCCCAAGCCCTGCCCCAGTATGCTGGCTCCGGGAACCTCACCCTCGCCTTGGAGGCTAAGACCGGAAAGT
TGCATCAGGAGGTCAACCTCGTGGTGATGAGGGCAACACAGCTGCAGAAGAACCTGACCTGCGAAGTGTG
GGGTCCCACCTCACCTAAACTGATGCTGTCTCTGAAGCTGGAGAATAAGGAGGCTAAAGTCAGTAAAAGA
GAGAAGGCTGTGTGGGTCCTTAACCCGGAGGCAGGGATGTGGCAGTGTCTTCTTAGCGACTCTGGACAGG
TGCTGCTGGAGAGCAACATCAAGGTGCTTCCTACTTGGTCAACACCAGTACAGCCGATGGCCCTGATCGT
ACTCGGGGGAGTCGCCGGCCTGCTTCTGTTTATCGGCCTGGGCATCTTCTTCTGCGTACGCTACAAGTAT
CGCAACAGGGATGAGGGATCTTACCACGTTGACGAATCTAG
