>Addgene plasmid #34910 | paavCAG-pre-mGRASP-mCerulean | addgene partial sequence | sequence record 123587 | pK03-R 5'-TTAATGCGCCGCTACAGGGCG-3'
AGGGCGATCGGTGCGGGCCTCTTCGCTATTACGCCAGCTGCGCGCTCGCTCGCTCACTGAGGCCGCCCGG
GCAAAGCCCGGGCGTCGGGCGACCTTTGGTCGCCCGGCCTCAGTGAGCGAGCGAGCGCGCAGAGAGGGAG
TGGCC
