>Addgene plasmid #34910 | paavCAG-pre-mGRASP-mCerulean | addgene partial sequence | sequence record 123588 | ASK-FN2 5'-CGGCCTTTTTACGGTTCCTG-3'
TGCGTTATCCCCTGATTCTGTGGATAACCGTATTACCGCCTTTGAGTGAGCTGATACCGCTCGCCGCAGC
CGAACGACCGAGCGCAGCGAGTCAGTGAGCGAGGAAGCGGAAGAGCGCCCAATACGCAAACCGCCTCTCC
CCGCGCGTTGGCCGATTCATTAATGCAGCTGCGCGCTCGCTCGCTCACTGAGGCCGCCCGGGC
