>Addgene plasmid #34910 | paavCAG-pre-mGRASP-mCerulean | addgene partial sequence | sequence record 131492 | WPRE-R 5'-CATAGCGTAAAAGGAGCAACA-3'
ATCCAGAGGTTGATTATCGATAAGCTTGATGTCAAACTCTCACTTGTACAGCTCATCCATACCCAGGGTT
ATGCCGGCAGCTGTGACAAACTCCAGCAGTACCATATGATCTCTCTTTTCGTTGGGGTCCTTGCTCAGCT
TGCTCTGTGTACTAAGGTAGTGATTGTCGGGCAACAGCACAGGTCCATCACCGATGGGAGTATTCTGTTG
GTAATGGTCAGCCAGCTGAACGCTTCCATCCTCTATGTTGTGCCGGATTTTGAAATTGGCCTTTATGCCA
TTTTTCTGCTTGTCGGCGGTTATGTAAACATTATCAGATATGGCGTTGTATTCCAGCTTGTGGCCGAGAA
TGTTCCCATCTTCTTTGAAGTCGATTCCCTTGAGTTCAATCCTGTTCACCAAGGTGTCACCTTCGAATTT
CACCTCCGCCCTTGTCTTGTAGTTACCATCGTCCTTGAAAAATATCGTCCTTTCCTGAACATACCCCTCG
GGCATAGCGGACTTGAAGAAGTCGTGCTGCTTCATGTGGTCAGGGTACCGGGCGAAGCACTGTACACCCC
ATGTGAGGGTGGTGACGAGTGTGGGCCAAGGCACGGGGAGCTTCCCTGTTGTACAGATGAACTTCAGCGT
CAGTTTGCCGTAGGTGGCATCCCCTTCTCCCTCGCCGCTTACGGAGAACTTGTGCCCATTTACATCTCCG
TCGAGCTCCACCAGGATAGGCACGACC
